>Addgene plasmid #56007 | mPlum-Vinculin-23 | addgene partial sequence | sequence record 119790 | DsRed1-C 5'-AGCTGGACATCACCTCCCACAACG-3'
CCGAGGGCCGCCACTCCACCGGCGCCTCCGGACTCAGATCTCGAGCTCAAGCTTCGAATTCGGGAAACTC
GAGAACAAAGCTTGAAAACGGCCGCATGCCAGTGTTTCATACGCGCACGATCGAGAGCATCCTGGAGCCG
GTGGCACAGCAGATCTCCCACCTGGTGATAATGCACGAGGAGGGCGAGGTGGACGGCAAAGCCATTCCTG
ACCTCACCGCGCCCGTGGCCGCCGTGCAGGCGGCCGTCAGCAACCTCGTCCGGGTTGGAAAAGAGACTGT
TCAAACCACTGAGGATCAGATTTTGAAGAGAGATATGCCACCAGCATTTATTAAGGTTGAGAATGCTTGC
ACCAAGCTTGTCCAGGCAGCTCAGATGCTTCAGTCAGACCCTTACTCAGTGCCTGCTCGAGATTATCTAA
TTGATGGGTCAAGGGGCATCCTCTCTGGAACATCAGACCTGCTCCTTACCTTCGATGAGGCTGAGGTCCG
TAAAATTATTAGAGTTTGCAAAGGAATTTTGGAATATCTTACAGTGGCAGAGGTGGTGGAGACTATGGAA
GATTTGGTCACTTACACAAAGAATCTTGGGCCAGGAATGACTAAGATGGCCAAGATGATTGACGAGAGAC
AGCAGGAGCTCACTCACCAGGAGCACCGAGTGATGTTGGTGAACTCGATGAACACCGTGAAAGAGTTGCT
GCCAGTTCTCATTTCAGCTATGAAGATTTTTGTAACAACTAAAAACTCAAAAAACCAAGGCATAGAGGAA
GCTTTAAAA
