>Addgene plasmid #56007 | mPlum-Vinculin-23 | depositor partial sequence | sequence record 163791 | mPlum-Vinculin-23 sequence 4022 bps
GACGTCAGATCCGCTAGCGCTACCGGTGGCTACCATGGTGAGCAAGGGCGAGGAGGTCATCAAGGAGTTC
ATGCGCTTCAAGGAGCACATGGAGGGCTCCGTGAACGGCCACGAGTTCGAGATCGAGGGCGAGGGCGAGG
GCCGCCCCTACGAGGGCACCCAGACCGCCAGGCTGAAGGTGACCAAGGGTGGCCCCCTGCCCTTCGCCTG
GGACATCCTGTCCCCTCAGATCATGTACGGCTCCAAGGCCTACGTGAAGCACCCCGCCGACATCCCCGAC
TACTTGAAGCTGTCCTTCCCCGAGGGCTTCAAGTGGGAGCGCGTGATGAACTTCGAGGACGGCGGCGTGG
TGACCGTGACCCAGGACTCCTCCCTGCAGGACGGCGAGTTCATCTACAAGGTGAAGGTGCGCGGCACCAA
CTTCCCCTCCGACGGCCCCGTAATGCAGAAGAAGACCATGGGCTGGGAGGCCTCCTCCGAGCGGATGTAC
CCCGAGGACGGCGCCCTGAAGGGCGAGATGAAGATGAGGCTGAGGCTGAAGGACGGCGGCCACTACGACG
CCGAGGTCAAGACCACCTACATGGCCAAGAAGCCCGTGCAGCTGCCCGGCGCCTACAAGACCGACATCAA
GCTGGACATCACCTCCCACAACGAGGACTACACCATCGTGGAACAGTACGAGCGCGCCGAGGGCCGCCAC
TCCACCGGCGCCTCCGGACTCAGATCTCGAGCTCAAGCTTCGAATTCGGGAAACTCGAGAACAAAGCTTG
AAAACGGCCGCATGCCAGTGTTTCATACGCGCACGATCGAGAGCATCCTGGAGCCGGTGGCACAGCAGAT
CTCCCACCTGGTGATAATGCACGAGGAGGGCGAGGTGGACGGCAAAGCCATTCCTGACCTCACCGCGCCC
GTGGCCGCCGTGCAGGCGGCCGTCAGCAACCTCGTCCGGGTTGGAAAAGAGACTGTTCAAACCACTGAGG
ATCAGATTTTGAAGAGAGATATGCCACCAGCATTTATTAAGGTTGAGAATGCTTGCACCAAGCTTGTCCA
GGCAGCTCAGATGCTTCAGTCAGACCCTTACTCAGTGCCTGCTCGAGATTATCTAATTGATGGGTCAAGG
GGCATCCTCTCTGGAACATCAGACCTGCTCCTTACCTTCGATGAGGCTGAGGTCCGTAAAATTATTAGAG
TTTGCAAAGGAATTTTGGAATATCTTACAGTGGCAGAGGTGGTGGAGACTATGGAAGATTTGGTCACTTA
CACAAAGAATCTTGGGCCAGGAATGACTAAGATGGCCAAGATGATTGACGAGAGACAGCAGGAGCTCACT
CACCAGGAGCACCGAGTGATGTTGGTGAACTCGATGAACACCGTGAAAGAGTTGCTGCCAGTTCTCATTT
CAGCTATGAAGATTTTTGTAACAACTAAAAACTCAAAAAACCAAGGCATAGAGGAAGCTTTAAAAAATCG
CAATTTTACTCTAGAAAAAATGAGTGCTGAAATTAATGAGATAATTCGTGTGTTACAACTCACCTCTTGG
GATGAAGATGCCTGGGCCAGCAAGGACACTGAAGCCATGAAGAGAGCATTGGCCTCCATAGACTCCAAAC
TGAACCAGGCCAAAGGTTGGCTCCGTGACCCTAGTGCCTCCCCAGGGGATGCTGGTGAGCAGGCCATCAG
ACAGATCTTAGATGAAGCTGGAAAAGTTGGTGAACTCTGTGCAGGCAAAGAACGCAGGGAGATTCTGGGA
ACTTGCAAAATGCTAGGGCAGATGACTGATCAAGTGGCTGACCTCCGTGCCAGAGGACAAGGATCCTCAC
CGGTGGCCATGCAGAAAGCTCAGCAGGTATCTCAGGGTCTGGATGTGCTCACAGCAAAAGTGGAAAATGC
AGCTCGCAAGCTGGAAGCCATGACCAACTCAAAGCAGAGCATTGCAAAGAAGATCGATGCTGCTCAGAAC
TGGCTTGCAGATCCAAATGGTGGACCGGAAGGAGAAGAGCAGATTCGAGGTGCTTTGGCTGAAGCTCGGA
AAATAGCAGAATTATGTGATGATCCTAAAGAAAGAGATGACATTCTACGTTCCCTTGGGGAAATATCTGC
TCTGACTTCTAAATTAGCAGATCTACGAAGACAGGGGAAAGGAGATTCTCCAGAGGCTCGAGCCTTGGCC
AAACAGGTGGCCACGGCCCTGCAGAACCTGCAGACCAAAACCAACCGGGCTGTGGCCAACAGCAGACCGG
CCAAAGCAGCTGTACACCTTGAGGGCAAGATTGAGCAAGCACAGCGGTGGATTGATAATCCCACAGTGGA
TGACCGTGGAGTCGGTCAGGCTGCCATCCGGGGGCTTGTGGCCGAAGGGCATCGTCTGGCTAATGTTATG
ATGGGGCCTTATCGGCAAGATCTTCTCGCCAAGTGTGACCGAGTGGACCAGCTGACAGCCCAGCTGGCTG
ACCTGGCTGCCAGAGGGGAAGGGGAGAGTCCTCAGGCACGAGCACTTGCATCTCAGCTCCAAGACTCCTT
AAAGGATCTAAAAGCTCGGATGCAGGAGGCCATGACTCAGGAAGTGTCAGATGTTTTCAGCGATACCACA
ACTCCCATCAAGCTGTTGGCAGTGGCAGCCACGGCGCCTCCTGATGCGCCTAACAGGGAAGAGGTATTTG
ATGAGAGGGCAGCTAACTTTGAAAACCATTCAGGAAAGCTTGGTGCTACGGCCGAGAAGGCGGCTGCGGT
TGGTACTGCTAATAAATCAACAGTGGAAGGCATTCAGGCCTCAGTGAAGACGGCCCGAGAACTCACACCC
CAGGTGGTCTCGGCTGCTCGTATCTTACTTAGGAACCCTGGAAATCAAGCTGCTTATGAACATTTTGAGA
CCATGAAGAACCAGTGGATCGATAATGTTGAAAAAATGACAGGGCTGGTGGACGAAGCCATTGATACCAA
ATCTCTGTTGGATGCTTCAGAAGAAGCAATTAAAAAAGACCTGGACAAGTGCAAGGTAGCTATGGCCAAC
ATTCAGCCTCAGATGCTGGTTGCTGGGGCAACCAGTATTGCTCGTCGGGCCAACCGGATCCTGCTGGTGG
CTAAGAGGGAGGTGGAAAATTCCGAGGATCCCAAGTTCCGTGAGGCTGTGAAAGCTGCCTCTGATGAATT
GAGCAAAACCATCTCCCCGATGGTGATGGATGCAAAAGCTGTGGCTGGAAACATTTCCGACCCTGGACTG
CAAAAGAGCTTCCTGGACTCAGGATATCGGATCCTGGGAGCTGTGGCCAAGGTCAGAGAAGCCTTCCAAC
CTCAGGAGCCTGACTTCCCGCCGCCTCCACCAGACCTTGAACAACTCCGACTAACAGATGAGCTTGCTCC
TCCCAAACCACCTCTGCCTGAAGGTGAGGTCCCTCCACCTAGGCCTCCACCACCAGAGGAAAAGGATGAA
GAGTTCCCTGAGCAGAAGGCCGGGGAGGTGATTAACCAGCCAATGATGATGGCTGCCAGACAGCTCCATG
ATGAAGCTCGCAAATGGTCCAGCAAGGGCAATGACATCATTGCAGCAGCCAAGCGCATGGCTCTGCTGAT
GGCTGAGATGTCTCGGCTGGTAAGAGGGGGCAGTGGTACCAAGCGGGCACTCATTCAGTGTGCCAAGGAC
ATCGCCAAGGCCTCAGATGAGGTGACTCGGTTGGCCAAGGAGGTTGCCAAGCAGTGCACAGATAAACGGA
TTAGAACCAACCTCTTACAGGTATGTGAGCGAATCCCAACCATAAGCACCCAGCTCAAAATCCTGTCCAC
AGTGAAGGCCACCATGCTGGGCCGGACCAACATCAGTGATGAGGAGTCTGAGCAGGCCACAGAGATGCTG
GTTCACAATGCCCAGAACCTCATGCAGTCTGTGAAGGAGACTGTGCGGGAAGCTGAAGCTGCTTCAATCA
AAATTCGAACAGATGCTGGATTTACACTGCGCTGGGTTAGAAAGACTCCCTGGTACCAGTAGGCGGCCGC
GACTCTAGATCATAATCAGCCATACCACATTG
