[The description below was written by a language model from this plasmid's Addgene catalogue record.]
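Description:
mPlum-Vinculin-23 is a mammalian expression plasmid that produces human vinculin (VCL) fused to the far-red fluorescent protein mPlum. It is built on an mPlum fluorescent-protein backbone of about 4.75 kb (size without the insert). In bacteria it is maintained as a high-copy plasmid under kanamycin selection. A neomycin resistance marker allows G418 selection of transfected mammalian cells, for example to derive stable lines. The record gives no feature table, so the origin of replication and the exact arrangement of the resistance cassette are not stated. The listed 3′ sequencing primer does imply an SV40 polyadenylation signal downstream of the coding region.

Expression of the fusion is driven by the CMV promoter, a strong constitutive promoter in most mammalian cell types. Vinculin is a cytoskeletal adaptor protein that links integrin-based adhesion complexes to actin filaments, so the tagged protein concentrates at focal adhesions, which is the localization recorded for this construct. mPlum is reported here with excitation at 590 nm and emission at 649 nm, placing it at the red end of the spectrum and making it convenient to combine with green or yellow reporters in multicolour imaging. The record does not explicitly state the orientation of the tag relative to vinculin. It also does not explain the "23" in the name, which may refer to a linker length, and the cloning method is listed as unknown. The plasmid is typically used as a fluorescent marker for visualizing focal adhesions by fluorescence microscopy.
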