Addgene plasmid #56007: mPlum-Vinculin-23
Purpose: Localization: Focal Adhesions, Excitation: 590, Emission: 649
Depositing lab: Michael Davidson. Depositing organization: Florida State University, Tallahassee.
Backbone
  Vector backbone: mPlum
  Backbone size w/o insert (bp): 4750
  Vector type: Mammalian Expression
  Selectable markers: Neomycin (select with G418)
Growth in bacteria
  Bacterial resistance: Kanamycin, 50 μg/mL
  Growth temperature: 37°C
  Growth strain: DH5alpha
  Copy number: High Copy
Gene/Insert
  Gene/Insert name: Vinculin
  Species: H. sapiens (human)
  GenBank ID: AAH39174.1
  Entrez Gene: VCL (a.k.a. CMD1W, CMH15, HEL114, MV, MVCL, VINC)
  Promoter: CMV
  Tag / fusion protein: mPlum
  Cloning method: Unknown
  Sequencing primers: 5′ CMV-F; 3′ SV40pA-R
Terms and licenses: Academic/Nonprofit Terms; Industry Terms: Not Available to Industry
Depositor comments: . Excitation = 590; Emission = 649
How to cite: mPlum-Vinculin-23 was a gift from Michael Davidson (Addgene plasmid # 56007 ; http://n2t.net/addgene:56007 ; RRID:Addgene_56007)
